>Addgene plasmid #195027 | pInducer20-iCreb5(T59/T61A)(HA) | addgene full sequence | sequence record 383836 | Addgene Partial NGS Result
CTAACGTTACTGGCCGAAGCCGCTTGGAATAAGGCCGGTGTGCGTTTGTCTATATGTTATTTTCCACCAT
ATTGCCGTCTTTTGGCAATGTGAGGGCCCGGAAACCTGGCCCTGTCTTCTTGACGAGCATTCCTAGGGGT
CTTTCCCCTCTCGCCAAAGGAATGCAAGGTCTGTTGAATGTCGTGAAGGAAGCAGTTCCTCTGGAAGCTT
CTTGAAGACAAACAACGTCTGTAGCGACCCTTTGCAGGCAGCGGAACCCCCCACCTGGCGACAGGTGCCT
CTGCGGCCAAAAGCCACGTGTATAAGATACACCTGCAAAGGCGGCACAACCCCAGTGCCACGTTGTGAGT
TGGATAGTTGTGGAAAGAGTCAAATGGCTCTCCTCAAGCGTATTCAACAAGGGGCTGAAGGATGCCCAGA
AGGTACCCCATTGTATGGGATCTGATCTGGGGCCTCGGTGCACATGCTTTACATGTGTTTAGTCGAGGTT
AAAAAAACGTCTAGGCCCCCCGAACCACGGGGACGTGGTTTTCCTTTGAAAAACACGATGATAAGCTTAC
CGGTCCACCATGATTGAACAAGATGGATTGCACGCAGGTTCTCCGGCCGCTTGGGTGGAGAGGCTATTCG
GCTATGACTGGGCACAACAGACAATCGGCTGCTCTGATGCCGCCGTGTTCCGGCTGTCAGCGCAGGGGCG
CCCGGTTCTTTTTGTCAAGACCGACCTGTCCGGTGCCCTGAATGAACTGCAAGACGAGGCAGCGCGGCTA
TCGTGGCTGGCCACGACGGGCGTTCCTTGCGCAGCTGTGCTCGACGTTGTCACTGAAGCGGGAAGGGACT
GGCTGCTATTGGGCGAAGTGCCGGGGCAGGATCTCCTGTCATCTCACCTTGCTCCTGCCGAGAAAGTATC
CATCATGGCTGATGCAATGCGGCGGCTGCATACGCTTGATCCGGCTACCTGCCCATTCGACCACCAAGCG
AAACATCGCATCGAGCGAGCACGTACTCGGATGGAAGCCGGTCTTGTCGATCAGGATGATCTGGACGAAG
AGCATCAGGGGCTCGCGCCAGCCGAACTGTTCGCCAGGCTCAAGGCGAGCATGCCCGACGGCGAGGATCT
CGTCGTGACCCATGGCGATGCCTGCTTGCCGAATATCATGGTGGAAAATGGCCGCTTTTCTGGATTCATC
GACTGTGGCCGGCTGGGTGTGGCGGACCGCTATCAGGACATAGCGTTGGCTACCCGTGATATTGCTGAAG
AGCTTGGCGGCGAATGGGCTGACCGCTTCCTCGTGCTTTACGGTATCGCCGCTCCCGATTCGCAGCGCAT
CGCCTTCTATCGCCTTCTTGACGAGTTCTTCTGATGTACAAGTAAAGCGGCCGCGACTCTAGATCATAAT
CAGCCATACCACATTTGTAGAGGTTTTACTTGCTTTAAAAAACCTCCCACACCTCCCCCTGAACCTGAAA
CATAAAATGAATGCAATTGTTGTTGTTTAGTCCCTCCCAATTCGATATCAAGCTTATCGCGATAGATCCT
AATCAACCTCTGGATTACAAAATTTGTGAAAGATTGACTGGTATTCTTAACTATGTTGCTCCTTTTACGC
TATGTGGATACGCTGCTTTAATGCCTTTGTATCATGCTATTGCTTCCCGTATGGCTTTCATTTTCTCCTC
CTTGTATAAATCCTGGTTGCTGTCTCTTTATGAGGAGTTGTGGCCCGTTGTCAGGCAACGTGGCGTGGTG
TGCACTGTGTTTGCTGACGCAACCCCCACTGGTTGGGGCATTGCCACCACCTGTCAGCTCCTTTCCGGGA
CTTTCGCTTTCCCCCTCCCTATTGCCACGGCGGAACTCATCGCCGCCTGCCTTGCCCGCTGCTGGACAGG
GGCTCGGCTGTTGGGCACTGACAATTCCGTGGTGTTGTCGGGGAAATCATCGTCCTTTCCTTGGCTGCTC
GCCTGTGTTGCCACCTGGATTCTGCGCGGGACGTCCTTCTGCTACGTCCCTTCGGCCCTCAATCCAGCGG
ACCTTCCTTCCCGCGGCCTGCTGCCGGCTCTGCGGCCTCTTCCGCGTCTTCGCCTTCGCCCTCAGACGAG
TCGGATCTCCCTTTGGGCCGCCTCCCCGCCTGAGATCCTTTAAGACCAATGACTTACAAGGCAGCTGTAG
ATCTTAGCCACTTTTTAAAAGAAAAGGGGGGACTGGAAGGGCTAATTCACTCCCAACGAAGACAAGATCT
GCTTTTTGCTTGTACTGGGTCTCTCTGGTTAGACCAGATCTGAGCCTGGGAGCTCTCTGGCTAACTAGGG
AACCCACTGCTTAAGCCTCAATAAAGCTTGCCTTGAGTGCTTCAAGTAGTGTGTGCCCGTCTGTTGTGTG
ACTCTGGTAACTAGAGATCCCTCAGACCCTTTTAGTCAGTGTGGAAAATCTCTAGCAGTAGTAGTTCATG
TCATCTTATTATTCAGTATTTATAACTTGCAAAGAAATGAATATCAGAGAGTGAGAGGCCCGGGTTAATT
AAGGAAAGGGCTAGATCATTCTTGAAGACGAAAGGGCCTCGTGATACGCCTATTTTTATAGGTTAATGTC
ATGATAATAATGGTTTCTTAGACGTCAGGTGGCACTTTTCGGGGAAATGTGCGCGGAACCCCTATTTGTT
TATTTTTCTAAATACATTCAAATATGTATCCGCTCATGAGACAATAACCCTGATAAATGCTTCAATAATA
TTGAAAAAGGAAGAGTATGAGTATTCAACATTTCCGTGTCGCCCTTATTCCCTTTTTTGCGGCATTTTGC
CTTCCTGTTTTTGCTCACCCAGAAACGCTGGTGAAAGTAAAAGATGCTGAAGATCAGTTGGGTGCACGAG
TGGGTTACATCGAACTGGATCTCAACAGCGGTAAGATCCTTGAGAGTTTTCGCCCCGAAGAACGTTTTCC
AATGATGAGCACTTTTAAAGTTCTGCTATGTGGCGCGGTATTATCCCGTGTTGACGCCGGGCAAGAGCAA
CTCGGTCGCCGCATACACTATTCTCAGAATGACTTGGTTGAGTACTCACCAGTCACAGAAAAGCATCTTA
CGGATGGCATGACAGTAAGAGAATTATGCAGTGCTGCCATAACCATGAGTGATAACACTGCGGCCAACTT
ACTTCTGACAACGATCGGAGGACCGAAGGAGCTAACCGCTTTTTTGCACAACATGGGGGATCATGTAACT
CGCCTTGATCGTTGGGAACCGGAGCTGAATGAAGCCATACCAAACGACGAGCGTGACACCACGATGCCTG
TAGCAATGGCAACAACGTTGCGCAAACTATTAACTGGCGAACTACTTACTCTAGCTTCCCGGCAACAATT
AATAGACTGGATGGAGGCGGATAAAGTTGCAGGACCACTTCTGCGCTCGGCCCTTCCGGCTGGCTGGTTT
ATTGCTGATAAATCTGGAGCCGGTGAGCGTGGGTCTCGCGGTATCATTGCAGCACTGGGGCCAGATGGTA
AGCCCTCCCGTATCGTAGTTATCTACACGACGGGGAGTCAGGCAACTATGGATGAACGAAATAGACAGAT
CGCTGAGATAGGTGCCTCACTGATTAAGCATTGGTAACTGTCAGACCAAGTTTACTCATATATACTTTAG
ATTGATTTAAAACTTCATTTTTAATTTAAAAGGATCTAGGTGAAGATCCTTTTTGATAATCTCATGACCA
AAATCCCTTAACGTGAGTTTTCGTTCCACTGAGCGTCAGACCCCGTAGAAAAGATCAAAGGATCTTCTTG
AGATCCTTTTTTTCTGCGCGTAATCTGCTGCTTGCAAACAAAAAAACCACCGCTACCAGCGGTGGTTTGT
TTGCCGGATCAAGAGCTACCAACTCTTTTTCCGAAGGTAACTGGCTTCAGCAGAGCGCAGATACCAAATA
CTGTTCTTCTAGTGTAGCCGTAGTTAGGCCACCACTTCAAGAACTCTGTAGCACCGCCTACATACCTCGC
TCTGCTAATCCTGTTACCAGTGGCTGCTGCCAGTGGCGATAAGTCGTGTCTTACCGGGTTGGACTCAAGA
CGATAGTTACCGGATAAGGCGCAGCGGTCGGGCTGAACGGGGGGTTCGTGCACACAGCCCAGCTTGGAGC
GAACGACCTACACCGAACTGAGATACCTACAGCGTGAGCTATGAGAAAGCGCCACGCTTCCCGAAGGGAG
AAAGGCGGACAGGTATCCGGTAAGCGGCAGGGTCGGAACAGGAGAGCGCACGAGGGAGCTTCCAGGGGGA
AACGCCTGGTATCTTTATAGTCCTGTCGGGTTTCGCCACCTCTGACTTGAGCGTCGATTTTTGTGATGCT
CGTCAGGGGGGCGGAGCCTATGGAAAAACGCCAGCAACGCGGCCTTTTTACGGTTCCTGGCCTTTTGCTG
GCCTTTTGCTCACATGTTCTTTCCTGCGTTATCCCCTGATTCTGTGGATAACCGTATTACCGCCTTTGAG
TGAGCTGATACCGCTCGCCGCAGCCGAACGACCGAGCGCAGCGAGTCAGTGAGCGAGGAAGCGGAAGAGC
GCCCAATACGCAAACCGCCTCTCCCCGCGCGTTGGCCGATTCATTAATGCAGCAAGCTCATGGCTGACTA
ATTTTTTTTATTTATGCAGAGGCCGAGGCCGCCTCGGCCTCTGAGCTATTCCAGAAGTAGTGAGGAGGCT
TTTTTGGAGGCCTAGGCTTTTGCAAAAAGCTCCCCGTGGCACGACAGGTTTCCCGACTGGAAAGCGGGCA
GTGAGCGCAACGCAATTAATGTGAGTTAGCTCACTCATTAGGCACCCCAGGCTTTACACTTTATGCTTCC
GGCTCGTATGTTGTGTGGAATTGTGAGCGGATAACAATTTCACACAGGAAACAGCTATGACATGATTACG
AATTTCACAAATAAAGCATTTTTTTCACTGCATTCTAGTTGTGGTTTGTCCAAACTCATCAATGTATCTT
ATCATGTCTGGATCAACTGGATAACTCAAGCTAACCAAAATCATCCCAAACTTCCCACCCCATACCCTAT
TACCACTGCCAATTACCTGTGGTTTCATTTACTCTAAACCTGTGATTCCTCTGAATTATTTTCATTTTAA
AGAAATTGTATTTGTTAAATATGTACTACAAACTTAGTAGTTGGAAGGGCTAATTCACTCCCAAAGAAGA
CAAGATATCCTTGATCTGTGGATCTACCACACACAAGGCTACTTCCCTGATTAGCAGAACTACACACCAG
GGCCAGGGGTCAGATATCCACTGACCTTTGGATGGTGCTACAAGCTAGTACCAGTTGAGCCAGATAAGGT
AGAAGAGGCCAATAAAGGAGAGAACACCAGCTTGTTACACCCTGTGAGCCTGCATGGGATGGATGACCCG
GAGAGAGAAGTGTTAGAGTGGAGGTTTGACAGCCGCCTAGCATTTCATCACGTGGCCCGAGAGCTGCATC
CGGAGTACTTCAAGAACTGCTGATATCGAGCTTGCTACAAGGGACTTTCCGCTGGGGACTTTCCAGGGAG
GCGTGGCCTGGGCGGGACTGGGGAGTGGCGAGCCCTCAGATCCTGCATATAAGCAGCTGCTTTTTGCCTG
TACTGGGTCTCTCTGGTTAGACCAGATCTGAGCCTGGGAGCTCTCTGGCTAACTAGGGAACCCACTGCTT
AAGCCTCAATAAAGCTTGCCTTGAGTGCTTCAAGTAGTGTGTGCCCGTCTGTTGTGTGACTCTGGTAACT
AGAGATCCCTCAGACCCTTTTAGTCAGTGTGGAAAATCTCTAGCAGTGGCGCCCGAACAGGGACTTGAAA
GCGAAAGGGAAACCAGAGGAGCTCTCTCGACGCAGGACTCGGCTTGCTGAAGCGCGCACGGCAAGAGGCG
AGGGGCGGCGACTGGTGAGTACGCCAAAAATTTTGACTAGCGGAGGCTAGAAGGAGAGAGATGGGTGCGA
GAGCGTCAGTATTAAGCGGGGGAGAATTAGATCGCGATGGGAAAAAATTCGGTTAAGGCCAGGGGGAAAG
AAAAAATATAAATTAAAACATATAGTATGGGCAAGCAGGGAGCTAGAACGATTCGCAGTTAATCCTGGCC
TGTTAGAAACATCAGAAGGCTGTAGACAAATACTGGGACAGCTACAACCATCCCTTCAGACAGGATCAGA
AGAACTTAGATCATTATATAATACAGTAGCAACCCTCTATTGTGTGCATCAAAGGATAGAGATAAAAGAC
ACCAAGGAAGCTTTAGACAAGATAGAGGAAGAGCAAAACAAAAGTAAGACCACCGCACAGCAAGCGGCCG
GCCGCTGATCTTCAGACCTGGAGGAGGAGATATGAGGGACAATTGGAGAAGTGAATTATATAAATATAAA
GTAGTAAAAATTGAACCATTAGGAGTAGCACCCACCAAGGCAAAGAGAAGAGTGGTGCAGAGAGAAAAAA
GAGCAGTGGGAATAGGAGCTTTGTTCCTTGGGTTCTTGGGAGCAGCAGGAAGCACTATGGGCGCAGCGTC
AATGACGCTGACGGTACAGGCCAGACAATTATTGTCTGGTATAGTGCAGCAGCAGAACAATTTGCTGAGG
GCTATTGAGGCGCAACAGCATCTGTTGCAACTCACAGTCTGGGGCATCAAGCAGCTCCAGGCAAGAATCC
TGGCTGTGGAAAGATACCTAAAGGATCAACAGCTCCTGGGGATTTGGGGTTGCTCTGGAAAACTCATTTG
CACCACTGCTGTGCCTTGGAATGCTAGTTGGAGTAATAAATCTCTGGAACAGATTTGGAATCACACGACC
TGGATGGAGTGGGACAGAGAAATTAACAATTACACAAGCTTAATACACTCCTTAATTGAAGAATCGCAAA
ACCAGCAAGAAAAGAATGAACAAGAATTATTGGAATTAGATAAATGGGCAAGTTTGTGGAATTGGTTTAA
CATAACAAATTGGCTGTGGTATATAAAATTATTCATAATGATAGTAGGAGGCTTGGTAGGTTTAAGAATA
GTTTTTGCTGTACTTTCTATAGTGAATAGAGTTAGGCAGGGATATTCACCATTATCGTTTCAGACCCACC
TCCCAACCCCGAGGGGACCCGACAGGCCCGAAGGAATAGAAGAAGAAGGTGGAGAGAGAGACAGAGACAG
ATCCATTCGATTAGTGAACGGATCTCGACGGTATCGCCGAATTCACAAATGGCAGTATTCATCCACAATT
TTAAAAGAAAAGGGGGGATTGGGGGGTACAGTGCAGGGGAAAGAATAGTAGACATAATAGCAACAGACAT
ACAAACTAAAGAATTACAAAAACAAATTACAAAAATTCAAAATTTTCGGGTTTATTACAGGGACAGCAGA
GATCCAGTTTGGACTAGGATCCTTTACCACTCCCTATCAGTGATAGAGAAAAGTGAAAGTCGAGTTTACC
ACTCCCTATCAGTGATAGAGAAAAGTGAAAGTCGAGTTTACCACTCCCTATCAGTGATAGAGAAAAGTGA
AAGTCGAGTTTACCACTCCCTATCAGTGATAGAGAAAAGTGAAAGTCGAGTTTACCACTCCCTATCAGTG
ATAGAGAAAAGTGAAAGTCGAGTTTACCACTCCCTATCAGTGATAGAGAAAAGTGAAAGTCGAGTTTACC
ACTCCCTATCAGTGATAGAGAAAAGTGAAAGTCGAGCTCGGTACCCGGGTCGAGGTAGGCGTGTACGGTG
GGAGGCCTATATAAGCAGAGCTCGTTTAGTGAACCGTCAGATCGCCTGGAGACGCCATCCACGCTGTTTT
GACCTCCATAGAAGACACCGGGACCGATCCAGCCTCCGCGGCCCCGAACTAGTCCAGTGTGGTGGAATTC
TGCAGATATCAACAAGTTTGTACAAAAAAGCAGGCTCCGCGGCCGCCTTGTTTAACTTTAAGAAGGAGCC
CTTCACCATGATTTATGAGGAATCCAAGATGAATTTGGAGCAGGAGAGGCCGTTTGTCTGCAGTGCCCCA
GGCTGCTCCCAGCGCTTCCCAACAGAGGATCATCTGATGATTCATAGGCACAAGCATGAAATGACTTTGA
AGTTTCCCTCAATAAAAACAGACAATATGTTATCAGATCAAGCTCCAGCCCCAACGAGATTCCTGAAGAA
CTGCGAGGAGGTGGGGCTCTTCAGTGAGTTGGACTGCTCCCTAGAGCATGAGTTCAGGAAGGCTCAGGAG
GAAGAGAGCAGCAAGCGGAATATCTCGATGCATAACCCCGTTGGTGGGGCCATGGCGGGGCCTGGAGCTC
ACCAGCTCGGCAGCGCCCGGATGCCCAACCATGACACCAGCGTTGTGATTCAGCAAGCCATGCCGTCACC
CCAGTCCAGCTCTGTCATCACGCAGGCCCCTTCCACCAACCGCCAGATCGGGCCTGTCCCAGGCTCTCTA
TCTTCTCTGCTCCATCTTCACAACAGACAGAGACAGCCCATGCCAGCCTCCATGCCTGGGACCCTGCCCA
ACCCTACAATGCCGGGCTCTTCTGCCGTCTTGATGCCAATGGAGAGACAAATGTCAGTGAACTCCAACCT
CCTGGGAATGCAAGGTCCAAATCTCAGCAACCCCTGTGCTTCTCCCCAAGTCCAGCCAATGCATTCAGAA
GCTAAGATGAGGCTGAAGGCTGCATTGACTCACCACCCTGCTGCCATGTCGAATGGGAATATGAACACCA
TGGGCCACATGATGGAAATGATGGGCTCCCGGCAGGACCAGACGCCACACCATCACATGCACTCACACCC
GCATCAGCACCAGACACTGCCGGCCCACCACCCCTACCCGCACCAGCACCAGCACCCAGCACACCACCCT
CATCCTCAACCCCATCACCAGCAGAACCACCCACATCATCACTCCCACTCCCACCTTCATGCACACCCAG
CACATCACCAGACCTCGCCACACCCACCCCTGCACTCCGGCACCCAAGCACAGGTTTCACCAGCAACACA
ACAGATGCAGCCCACCCAGACAATACAGCCGCCCCAGCCCACAGGGGGGCGCCGGCGAAGGGTGGTGGAT
GAGGATCCTGACGAGAGGCGGCGGAAATTTCTGGAACGGAACCGGGCGGCCGCCACCCGCTGCAGGCAGA
AGAGGAAGGTCTGGGTGATGTCACTGGAAAAGAAAGCAGAAGAGCTCACCCAGACAAACATGCAGCTTCA
GAACGAAGTGTCCATGTTGAAGAACGAGGTGGCACAGCTGAAGCAGCTGTTGTTAACACATAAAGACTGC
CCCATAACAGCCATGCAGAAAGAATCACAAGGATATCTCAGTCCAGAGAGTAGCCCTCCTGCAAGTCCCA
CCCCCGCATGCTCACAGCAGCAGGTCATCCAGCATAACACCATCACCACTTCCTCGGCAGTCAGCGAGGT
GGTAGGAAGCTCTACCCTCAGCCAGCTCACCACTCACAGAACAGACCTGAACCCCATCCTCGGAGGTTAC
CCTTACGACGTCCCAGACTACGCTGGCTCCTACCCTTACGACGTCCCAGACTACGCTTACCCTTACGACG
TCCCAGACTACGCTTAAAAGGGTGGGCGCGCCGACCCAGCTTTCTTGTACAAAGTGGTTGATATCCAGCA
CAGTGGCGGCCGCTCGAGTCTAGAGGGCCCGCGGTTCGAATACCCATACGACGTCCCAGACTACGCTTAG
TAATGATTAATTAAACTAGAAATTCTACCGGGTAGGGGAGGCGCTTTTCCCAAGGCAGTCTGGAGTAACC
CACCCAAGATCTGGCCTCCGCGCCGGGTTTTGGCGCCTCCCGCGGGCGCCCCCCTCCTCACGGCGAGCGC
TGCCACGTCAGACGAAGGGCGCAGCGAGCGTCCTGATCCTTCCGCCCGGACGCTCAGGACAGCGGCCCGC
TGCTCATAAGACTCGGCCTTAGAACCCCAGTATCAGCAGAAGGACATTTTAGGACGGGACTTGGGTGACT
CTAGGGCACTGGTTTTCTTTCCAGAGAGCGGAACAGGCGAGGAAAAGTAGTCCCTTCTCGGCGATTCTGC
GGAGGGATCTCCGTGGGGCGGTGAACGCCGATGATTATATAAGGACGCGCCGGGTGTGGCACAGCTAGTT
CCGTCGCAGCCGGGATTTGGGTCGCGGTTCTTGTTTGTGGATCGCTGTGATCGTCACTTGGTGAGTAGCG
GGCTGCTGGGCTGGCCGGGGCTTTCGTGGCCGCCGGGCCGCTCGGTGGGACGGAAGCGTGTGGAGAGACC
GCCAAGGGCTGTAGTCTGGGTCCGCGAGCAAGGTTGCCCTGAACTGGGGGTTGGGGGGAGCGCAGCAAAA
TGGCGGCTGTTCCCGAGTCTTGAATGGAAGACGCTTGTGAGGCGGGCTGTGAGGTCGTTGAAACAAGGTG
GGGGGCATGGTGGGCGGCAAGAACCCAAGGTCTTGAGGCCTTCGCTAATGCGGGAAAGCTCTTATTCGGG
TGAGATGGGCTGGGGCACCATCTGGGGACCCTGACGTGAAGTTTGTCACTGACTGGAGAACTCGGTTTGT
CGTCTGTTGCGGGGGCGGCAGTTATGGCGGTGCCGTTGGGCAGTGCACCCGTACCTTTGGGAGCGCGCGC
CCTCGTCGTGTCGTGACGTCACCCGTTCTGTTGGCTTATAATGCAGGGTGGGGCCACCTGCCGGTAGGTG
TGCGGTAGGCTTTTCTCCGTCGCAGGACGCAGGGTTCGGGCCTAGGGTAGGCTCTCCTGAATCGACAGGC
GCCGGACCTCTGGTGAGGGGAGGGATAAGTGAGGCGTCAGTTTCTTTGGTCGGTTTTATGTACCTATCTT
CTTAAGTAGCTGAAGCTCCGGTTTTGAACTATGCGCTCGGGGTTGGCGAGTGTGTTTTGTGAAGTTTTTT
AGGCACCTTTTGAAATGTAATCATTTGGGTCAATATGTAATTTTCAGTGTTAGACTAGTAAATTGTCCGC
TAAATTCTGGCCGTTTTTGGCTTTTTTGTTAGACGAAGCTTGGTACCGAGCTCGGATCTCCACCCCGTAC
CGGTCCTGCAGTCGAATTCACCATGTCTAGACTGGACAAGAGCAAAGTCATAAACGGAGCTCTGGAATTA
CTCAATGGTGTCGGTATCGAAGGCCTGACGACAAGGAAACTCGCTCAAAAGCTGGGAGTTGAGCAGCCTA
CCCTGTACTGGCACGTGAAGAACAAGCGGGCCCTGCTCGATGCCCTGCCAATCGAGATGCTGGACAGGCA
TCATACCCACTTCTGCCCCCTGGAAGGCGAGTCATGGCAAGACTTTCTGCGGAACAACGCCAAGTCATAC
CGCTGTGCTCTCCTCTCACATCGCGACGGGGCTAAAGTGCATCTCGGCACCCGCCCAACAGAGAAACAGT
ACGAAACCCTGGAAAATCAGCTCGCGTTCCTGTGTCAGCAAGGCTTCTCCCTGGAGAACGCACTGTACGC
TCTGTCCGCCGTGGGCCACTTTACACTGGGCTGCGTATTGGAGGAACAGGAGCATCAAGTAGCAAAAGAG
GAAAGAGAGACACCTACCACCGATTCTATGCCCCCACTTCTGAGACAAGCAATTGAGCTGTTCGACCGGC
AGGGAGCCGAACCTGCCTTCCTTTTCGGCCTGGAACTAATCATATGTGGCCTGGAGAAACAGCTAAAGTG
CGAAAGCGGCGGGCCGACCGACGCCCTTGACGATTTTGACTTAGACATGCTCCCAGCCGATGCCCTTGAC
GACTTTGACCTTGATATGCTGCCTGCTGACGCTCTTGACGATTTTGACCTTGACATGCTCCCCGGGTAAC
TAAGTAAGGATCCGCGGCCGCACTAGAGGAATTCCGCCCCWCTCCCCCCCCCCCWCTCCCKCCCCCCCC
Features (pLannotate 1.2.2; 35 found; start..end, strand, type, name):
     92..554     +  misc_feature   IRES: internal ribosome entry site (IRES) of the encephalomyocarditis virus (EMCV)
    570..1364    +  CDS            NeoR/KanR: aminoglycoside phosphotransferase from Tn5; aph(3')-II (or nptII); confers resistance to neomycin, kanamycin, and G418 (Geneticin®)
   1392..1475    +  CDS            large T antigen (fragment): large T antigen from SV40 (simian virus 40)
   1509..1529    +  misc_feature   MCS (fragment): pBluescript multiple cloning site
   1541..2129    +  misc_feature   WPRE: woodchuck hepatitis virus posttranscriptional regulatory element
   2137..2202    +  CDS            nef (fragment): NEF_HV1Z2 - Experimental evidence at protein level: Swiss-Prot protein existence level 1. Extracellular Nef protein targets CD4(+) T-lymphocytes for apoptosis by interacting with CXCR4 surface receptors. From Human immunodeficiency virus type 1 group M subtype D (isolate Z2/CDC-Z34) (HIV-1).
   2204..2437    +  LTR            3' LTR (ΔU3): self-inactivating 3' long terminal repeat (LTR) from HIV-1
   2642..2746    +  promoter       AmpR promoter: bla
   2747..3607    +  CDS            AmpR: β-lactamase; bla; confers resistance to ampicillin, carbenicillin, and related antibiotics
   3778..4366    +  rep_origin     ori: high-copy-number ColE1/pMB1/pBR322/pUC origin of replication
   4549..4603    +  CDS            lacI (fragment): lac repressor; lacI; The lac repressor binds to the lac operator to inhibit transcription in E. coli. This inhibition can be relieved by adding lactose or isopropyl-β-D-thiogalactopyranoside (IPTG).
   4609..4702    +  rep_origin     SV40 ori (fragment): SV40 origin of replication
   4727..4764    +  CDS            lacI (fragment): lac repressor; lacI; The lac repressor binds to the lac operator to inhibit transcription in E. coli. This inhibition can be relieved by adding lactose or isopropyl-β-D-thiogalactopyranoside (IPTG).
   4777..4798    +  protein_bind   CAP binding site: CAP binding activates transcription in the presence of cAMP. E. coli catabolite activator protein
   4813..4843    +  promoter       lac promoter: promoter for the E. coli lac operon
   4847..4869    +  protein_bind   lac operator (fragment): The lac repressor binds to the lac operator to inhibit transcription in E. coli. This inhibition can be relieved by adding lactose or isopropyl-β-D-thiogalactopyranoside (IPTG). lac repressor encoded by lacI
   4901..4984    +  polyA_signal   SV40 poly(A) signal (fragment): SV40 polyadenylation signal
   5151..5480    +  CDS            nef (fragment): NEF_HV1BR - Experimental evidence at protein level: Swiss-Prot protein existence level 1. Extracellular Nef protein targets CD4(+) T-lymphocytes for apoptosis by interacting with CXCR4 surface receptors (PubMed:14990729). From Human immunodeficiency virus type 1 group M subtype B (isolate BRU/LAI) (HIV-1).
   5528..5785    +  LTR            5' LTR (truncated): truncated 5' long terminal repeat (LTR) from HIV-1
   5832..5957    +  misc_feature   HIV-1 Ψ: packaging signal of human immunodeficiency virus type 1
   5941..6279    +  CDS            HIV-1 gag (fragment): gag protein from human immunodeficiency virus 1; gag
   6454..6687    +  misc_feature   RRE: The Rev response element (RRE) of HIV-1 allows for Rev-dependent mRNA export from the nucleus to the cytoplasm.
   7064..7164    +  CDS            Rev (fragment): human immunodeficiency virus 1 (HIV-1) Rev protein; rev; enhances nuclear export of unspliced and incompletely spliced viral mRNAs
   7209..7326    +  misc_feature   cPPT/CTS: central polypurine tract and central termination sequence of HIV-1
   7381..7651    +  protein_bind   tetracycline response element: contains seven copies of the tetracycline operator tetO tetracycline repressor TetR
   7662..7679    +  misc_feature   MCS (fragment): pUC18/19 multiple cloning site
   7684..7722    +  promoter       minimal CMV promoter: human cytomegalovirus (CMV) immediate early promoter
   7852..7876    +  protein_bind   attB1: mutant version of attB; recombination site for the Gateway® BP reaction BP Clonase™
   7888..7908    +  RBS            RBS: efficient ribosome binding site from bacteriophage T7 gene 10 (Olins and Rangwala, 1989)
   7918..9441    +  CDS            CREB5: CREB5_HUMAN - Also known as CREBPA. Experimental evidence at protein level: Swiss-Prot protein existence level 1. Binds to the cAMP response element and activates transcription. From Homo sapiens (Human).
   9554..9578    -  protein_bind   attB2: mutant version of attB; recombination site for the Gateway® BP reaction BP Clonase™
   9690..9725    +  promoter       PGK promoter (fragment): mouse phosphoglycerate kinase 1 promoter
   9743..10954   +  promoter       UbC promoter: human ubiquitin C promoter
  11013..11710   +  CDS            rtTA3 (fragment): reverse tetracycline transactivator 3 activates expression from Tet-responsive promoters in the presence of doxycycline
  11640..11750   +  CDS            VP48: 3 tandem repeats of the minimal activation domain of herpes simplex virus VP16 (Cheng et al., 2013)
