[The description below was written by a language model from this plasmid's Addgene catalogue record and pLannotate feature annotations shown in this document.]
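Description:
pInducer20-iCreb5(T59/T61A)(HA) is a doxycycline-inducible, self-inactivating HIV-1-based lentiviral expression plasmid built by Gateway recombination into the pInducer20 destination vector. It is propagated in E. coli through a high-copy ColE1/pUC-type origin with ampicillin selection (AmpR). The viral portion carries a truncated 5' LTR, the Ψ packaging signal with a gag fragment, the RRE for Rev-dependent RNA export, the cPPT/CTS, a WPRE to boost transcript expression, and a ΔU3 3' LTR that inactivates LTR promoter activity after integration. Packaging functions are not encoded and must be supplied in trans.

The insert is full-length bovine Creb5 (508 amino acids) carrying the T59/T61A double substitution and a C-terminal 3xHA tag. It sits between attB1 and attB2 sites, downstream of a tetracycline response element (seven tetO copies) fused to a minimal CMV promoter. The automated annotation labels the coding sequence by its similarity to human CREB5 and does not separately mark the HA tag, but the catalogue entry specifies the bovine origin. A second, constitutive cassette uses the human UbC promoter to drive rtTA3, followed by an EMCV IRES and NeoR. As a result, a single vector supplies the reverse transactivator, G418 selection of transduced mammalian cells, and doxycycline-dependent induction of the mutant protein.

The record gives the purpose only as delivery of HA-tagged Creb5(T59/T61A), and it does not state what the alanine substitutions do functionally. The associated publication concerns the role of Creb5 in establishing competence for Prg4 expression in articular cartilage. The sequence record is labelled a partial NGS result.
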