Addgene plasmid #195027: pInducer20-iCreb5(T59/T61A)(HA)
Purpose: HA-tagged Creb5(T59/T61A) in pInducer20 lentivirus destination vector
Depositing lab: Andrew Lassar & Cheng-Hai Zhang. Depositing organization: Harvard Medical School. Publication: Creb5 establishes the competence for Prg4 expression in articular cartilage. Zhang CH, Gao Y, Jadhav U, Hung HH, Holton KM, Grodzinsky AJ, Shivdasani RA, Lassar AB. Commun Biol. 2021 Mar 12;4(1):332. doi: 10.1038/s42003-021-01857-0. PubMed 33712729.
Backbone
  Vector backbone: pInducer20
  Backbone manufacturer: Stephen Elledge (Addgene plasmid # 44012
  Vector type: Mammalian Expression, Lentiviral
Growth in bacteria
  Bacterial resistance: Ampicillin, 100 μg/mL
  Growth temperature: 37°C
  Growth strain: NEB Stable
  Copy number: High Copy
Gene/Insert
  Gene/Insert name: HA-tagged Creb5 (full length, 508aa; with T59/T61A mutation)
  Species: B. taurus (bovine)
  Insert size (bp): 1620
  Mutation: T59/T61A
  Entrez Gene: CREB5
  Tag / fusion protein: 3xHA (C terminal on insert)
  Cloning method: Gateway Cloning
  Sequencing primers: 5′ n/a
Terms and licenses: Academic/Nonprofit Terms; Industry Terms: Not Available to Industry
How to cite: pInducer20-iCreb5(T59/T61A)(HA) was a gift from Andrew Lassar & Cheng-Hai Zhang (Addgene plasmid # 195027 ; http://n2t.net/addgene:195027 ; RRID:Addgene_195027)
